>Addgene plasmid #170928 | EF1A_Hygro_P2A_RUNX1_T65I_Barcode | addgene full sequence | sequence record 336117 | Addgene NGS Result
CTGTGGAATGTGTGTCAGTTAGGGTGTGGAAAGTCCCCAGGCTCCCCAGCAGGCAGAAGTATGCAAAGCA
TGCATCTCAATTAGTCAGCAACCAGGTGTGGAAAGTCCCCAGGCTCCCCAGCAGGCAGAAGTATGCAAAG
CATGCATCTCAATTAGTCAGCAACCATAGTCCCGCCCCTAACTCCGCCCATCCCGCCCCTAACTCCGCCC
AGTTCCGCCCATTCTCCGCCCCATGGCTGACTAATTTTTTTTATTTATGCAGAGGCCGAGGCCGCCTCTG
CCTCTGAGCTATTCCAGAAGTAGTGAGGAGGCTTTTTTGGAGGCCTAGGCTTTTGCAAAAAGCTCCCGGG
AGCTTGTATATCCATTTTCGGATCTGATCAGCACGTGTTGACAATTAATCATCGGCATAGTATATCGGCA
TAGTATAATACGACAAGGTGAGGAACTAAACCATGGCCAAGTTGACCAGTGCCGTTCCGGTGCTCACCGC
GCGCGACGTCGCCGGAGCGGTCGAGTTCTGGACCGACCGGCTCGGGTTCTCCCGGGACTTCGTGGAGGAC
GACTTCGCCGGTGTGGTCCGGGACGACGTGACCCTGTTCATCAGCGCGGTCCAGGACCAGGTGGTGCCGG
ACAACACCCTGGCCTGGGTGTGGGTGCGCGGCCTGGACGAGCTGTACGCCGAGTGGTCGGAGGTCGTGTC
CACGAACTTCCGGGACGCCTCCGGGCCGGCCATGACCGAGATCGGCGAGCAGCCGTGGGGGCGGGAGTTC
GCCCTGCGCGACCCGGCCGGCAACTGCGTGCACTTCGTGGCCGAGGAGCAGGACTGACACGTGCTACGAG
ATTTCGATTCCACCGCCGCCTTCTATGAAAGGTTGGGCTTCGGAATCGTTTTCCGGGACGCCGGCTGGAT
GATCCTCCAGCGCGGGGATCTCATGCTGGAGTTCTTCGCCCACCCCAACTTGTTTATTGCAGCTTATAAT
GGTTACAAATAAAGCAATAGCATCACAAATTTCACAAATAAAGCATTTTTTTCACTGCATTCTAGTTGTG
GTTTGTCCAAACTCATCAATGTATCTTATCATGTCTGTATACCGTCGACCTCTAGCTAGAGCTTGGCGTA
ATCATGGTCATAGCTGTTTCCTGTGTGAAATTGTTATCCGCTCACAATTCCACACAACATACGAGCCGGA
AGCATAAAGTGTAAAGCCTGGGGTGCCTAATGAGTGAGCTAACTCACATTAATTGCGTTGCGCTCACTGC
CCGCTTTCCAGTCGGGAAACCTGTCGTGCCAGCTGCATTAATGAATCGGCCAACGCGCGGGGAGAGGCGG
TTTGCGTATTGGGCGCTCTTCCGCTTCCTCGCTCACTGACTCGCTGCGCTCGGTCGTTCGGCTGCGGCGA
GCGGTATCAGCTCACTCAAAGGCGGTAATACGGTTATCCACAGAATCAGGGGATAACGCAGGAAAGAACA
TGTGAGCAAAAGGCCAGCAAAAGGCCAGGAACCGTAAAAAGGCCGCGTTGCTGGCGTTTTTCCATAGGCT
CCGCCCCCCTGACGAGCATCACAAAAATCGACGCTCAAGTCAGAGGTGGCGAAACCCGACAGGACTATAA
AGATACCAGGCGTTTCCCCCTGGAAGCTCCCTCGTGCGCTCTCCTGTTCCGACCCTGCCGCTTACCGGAT
ACCTGTCCGCCTTTCTCCCTTCGGGAAGCGTGGCGCTTTCTCATAGCTCACGCTGTAGGTATCTCAGTTC
GGTGTAGGTCGTTCGCTCCAAGCTGGGCTGTGTGCACGAACCCCCCGTTCAGCCCGACCGCTGCGCCTTA
TCCGGTAACTATCGTCTTGAGTCCAACCCGGTAAGACACGACTTATCGCCACTGGCAGCAGCCACTGGTA
ACAGGATTAGCAGAGCGAGGTATGTAGGCGGTGCTACAGAGTTCTTGAAGTGGTGGCCTAACTACGGCTA
CACTAGAAGAACAGTATTTGGTATCTGCGCTCTGCTGAAGCCAGTTACCTTCGGAAAAAGAGTTGGTAGC
TCTTGATCCGGCAAACAAACCACCGCTGGTAGCGGTGGTTTTTTTGTTTGCAAGCAGCAGATTACGCGCA
GAAAAAAAGGATCTCAAGAAGATCCTTTGATCTTTTCTACGGGGTCTGACGCTCAGTGGAACGAAAACTC
ACGTTAAGGGATTTTGGTCATGAGATTATCAAAAAGGATCTTCACCTAGATCCTTTTAAATTAAAAATGA
AGTTTTAAATCAATCTAAAGTATATATGAGTAAACTTGGTCTGACAGTTACCAATGCTTAATCAGTGAGG
CACCTATCTCAGCGATCTGTCTATTTCGTTCATCCATAGTTGCCTGACTCCCCGTCGTGTAGATAACTAC
GATACGGGAGGGCTTACCATCTGGCCCCAGTGCTGCAATGATACCGCGAGACCCACGCTCACCGGCTCCA
GATTTATCAGCAATAAACCAGCCAGCCGGAAGGGCCGAGCGCAGAAGTGGTCCTGCAACTTTATCCGCCT
CCATCCAGTCTATTAATTGTTGCCGGGAAGCTAGAGTAAGTAGTTCGCCAGTTAATAGTTTGCGCAACGT
TGTTGCCATTGCTACAGGCATCGTGGTGTCACGCTCGTCGTTTGGTATGGCTTCATTCAGCTCCGGTTCC
CAACGATCAAGGCGAGTTACATGATCCCCCATGTTGTGCAAAAAAGCGGTTAGCTCCTTCGGTCCTCCGA
TCGTTGTCAGAAGTAAGTTGGCCGCAGTGTTATCACTCATGGTTATGGCAGCACTGCATAATTCTCTTAC
TGTCATGCCATCCGTAAGATGCTTTTCTGTGACTGGTGAGTACTCAACCAAGTCATTCTGAGAATAGTGT
ATGCGGCGACCGAGTTGCTCTTGCCCGGCGTCAATACGGGATAATACCGCGCCACATAGCAGAACTTTAA
AAGTGCTCATCATTGGAAAACGTTCTTCGGGGCGAAAACTCTCAAGGATCTTACCGCTGTTGAGATCCAG
TTCGATGTAACCCACTCGTGCACCCAACTGATCTTCAGCATCTTTTACTTTCACCAGCGTTTCTGGGTGA
GCAAAAACAGGAAGGCAAAATGCCGCAAAAAAGGGAATAAGGGCGACACGGAAATGTTGAATACTCATAC
TCTTCCTTTTTCAATATTATTGAAGCATTTATCAGGGTTATTGTCTCATGAGCGGATACATATTTGAATG
TATTTAGAAAAATAAACAAATAGGGGTTCCGCGCACATTTCCCCGAAAAGTGCCACCTGACGTCGACGGA
TCGGGAGATCTCCCGATCCCCTATGGTGCACTCTCAGTACAATCTGCTCTGATGCCGCATAGTTAAGCCA
GTATCTGCTCCCTGCTTGTGTGTTGGAGGTCGCTGAGTAGTGCGCGAGCAAAATTTAAGCTACAACAAGG
CAAGGCTTGACCGACAATTGCATGAAGAATCTGCTTAGGGTTAGGCGTTTTGCGCTGCTTCGCGATGTAC
GGGCCAGATATACGCGTTGACATTGATTATTGACTAGTTATTAATAGTAATCAATTACGGGGTCATTAGT
TCATAGCCCATATATGGAGTTCCGCGTTACATAACTTACGGTAAATGGCCCGCCTGGCTGACCGCCCAAC
GACCCCCGCCCATTGACGTCAATAATGACGTATGTTCCCATAGTAACGCCAATAGGGACTTTCCATTGAC
GTCAATGGGTGGAGTATTTACGGTAAACTGCCCACTTGGCAGTACATCAAGTGTATCATATGCCAAGTAC
GCCCCCTATTGACGTCAATGACGGTAAATGGCCCGCCTGGCATTATGCCCAGTACATGACCTTATGGGAC
TTTCCTACTTGGCAGTACATCTACGTATTAGTCATCGCTATTACCATGGTGATGCGGTTTTGGCAGTACA
TCAATGGGCGTGGATAGCGGTTTGACTCACGGGGATTTCCAAGTCTCCACCCCATTGACGTCAATGGGAG
TTTGTTTTGGCACCAAAATCAACGGGACTTTCCAAAATGTCGTAACAACTCCGCCCCATTGACGCAAATG
GGCGGTAGGCGTGTACGGTGGGAGGTCTATATAAGCAGCGCGTTTTGCCTGTACTGGGTCTCTCTGGTTA
GACCAGATCTGAGCCTGGGAGCTCTCTGGCTAACTAGGGAACCCACTGCTTAAGCCTCAATAAAGCTTGC
CTTGAGTGCTTCAAGTAGTGTGTGCCCGTCTGTTGTGTGACTCTGGTAACTAGAGATCCCTCAGACCCTT
TTAGTCAGTGTGGAAAATCTCTAGCAGTGGCGCCCGAACAGGGACTTGAAAGCGAAAGGGAAACCAGAGG
AGCTCTCTCGACGCAGGACTCGGCTTGCTGAAGCGCGCACGGCAAGAGGCGAGGGGCGGCGACTGGTGAG
TACGCCAAAAATTTTGACTAGCGGAGGCTAGAAGGAGAGAGATGGGTGCGAGAGCGTCAGTATTAAGCGG
GGGAGAATTAGATCGCGATGGGAAAAAATTCGGTTAAGGCCAGGGGGAAAGAAAAAATATAAATTAAAAC
ATATAGTATGGGCAAGCAGGGAGCTAGAACGATTCGCAGTTAATCCTGGCCTGTTAGAAACATCAGAAGG
CTGTAGACAAATACTGGGACAGCTACAACCATCCCTTCAGACAGGATCAGAAGAACTTAGATCATTATAT
AATACAGTAGCAACCCTCTATTGTGTGCATCAAAGGATAGAGATAAAAGACACCAAGGAAGCTTTAGACA
AGATAGAGGAAGAGCAAAACAAAAGTAAGACCACCGCACAGCAAGCGGCCGCTGATCTTCAGACCTGGAG
GAGGAGATATGAGGGACAATTGGAGAAGTGAATTATATAAATATAAAGTAGTAAAAATTGAACCATTAGG
AGTAGCACCCACCAAGGCAAAGAGAAGAGTGGTGCAGAGAGAAAAAAGAGCAGTGGGAATAGGAGCTTTG
TTCCTTGGGTTCTTGGGAGCAGCAGGAAGCACTATGGGCGCAGCGTCAATGACGCTGACGGTACAGGCCA
GACAATTATTGTCTGGTATAGTGCAGCAGCAGAACAATTTGCTGAGGGCTATTGAGGCGCAACAGCATCT
GTTGCAACTCACAGTCTGGGGCATCAAGCAGCTCCAGGCAAGAATCCTGGCTGTGGAAAGATACCTAAAG
GATCAACAGCTCCTGGGGATTTGGGGTTGCTCTGGAAAACTCATTTGCACCACTGCTGTGCCTTGGAATG
CTAGTTGGAGTAATAAATCTCTGGAACAGATTTGGAATCACACGACCTGGATGGAGTGGGACAGAGAAAT
TAACAATTACACAAGCTTAATACACTCCTTAATTGAAGAATCGCAAAACCAGCAAGAAAAGAATGAACAA
GAATTATTGGAATTAGATAAATGGGCAAGTTTGTGGAATTGGTTTAACATAACAAATTGGCTGTGGTATA
TAAAATTATTCATAATGATAGTAGGAGGCTTGGTAGGTTTAAGAATAGTTTTTGCTGTACTTTCTATAGT
GAATAGAGTTAGGCAGGGATATTCACCATTATCGTTTCAGACCCACCTCCCAACCCCGAGGGGACCCGAC
AGGCCCGAAGGAATAGAAGAAGAAGGTGGAGAGAGAGACAGAGACAGATCCATTCGATTAGTGAACGGAT
CGGCACTGCGTGCGCCAATTCTGCAGACAAATGGCAGTATTCATCCACAATTTTAAAAGAAAAGGGGGGA
TTGGGGGGTACAGTGCAGGGGAAAGAATAGTAGACATAATAGCAACAGACATACAAACTAAAGAATTACA
AAAACAAATTACAAAAATTCAAAATTTTCGGGTTTATTACAGGGACAGCAGAGATCCAGTTTGGTTAATT
AATCGATAAGCTTTGCAAAGATGGATAAAGTTTTAAACAGAGAGGAATCTTTGCAGCTAATGGACCTTCT
AGGTCTTGAAAGGAGTGGGAATTGGCTCCGGTGCCCGTCAGTGGGCAGAGCGCACATCGCCCACAGTCCC
CGAGAAGTTGGGGGGAGGGGTCGGCAATTGAACCGGTGCCTAGAGAAGGTGGCGCGGGGTAAACTGGGAA
AGTGATGTCGTGTACTGGCTCCGCCTTTTTCCCGAGGGTGGGGGAGAACCGTATATAAGTGCAGTAGTCG
CCGTGAACGTTCTTTTTCGCAACGGGTTTGCCGCCAGAACACAGGTAAGTGCCGTGTGTGGTTCCCGCGG
GCCTGGCCTCTTTACGGGTTATGGCCCTTGCGTGCCTTGAATTACTTCCACCTGGCTGCAGTACGTGATT
CTTGATCCCGAGCTTCGGGTTGGAAGTGGGTGGGAGAGTTCGAGGCCTTGCGCTTAAGGAGCCCCTTCGC
CTCGTGCTTGAGTTGAGGCCTGGCCTGGGCGCTGGGGCCGCCGCGTGCGAATCTGGTGGCACCTTCGCGC
CTGTCTCGCTGCTTTCGATAAGTCTCTAGCCATTTAAAATTTTTGATGACCTGCTGCGACGCTTTTTTTC
TGGCAAGATAGTCTTGTAAATGCGGGCCAAGATCTGCACACTGGTATTTCGGTTTTTGGGGCCGCGGGCG
GCGACGGGGCCCGTGCGTCCCAGCGCACATGTTCGGCGAGGCGGGGCCTGCGAGCGCGGCCACCGAGAAT
CGGACGGGGGTAGTCTCAAGCTGGCCGGCCTGCTCTGGTGCCTGGCCTCGCGCCGCCGTGTATCGCCCCG
CCCTGGGCGGCAAGGCTGGCCCGGTCGGCACCAGTTGCGTGAGCGGAAAGATGGCCGCTTCCCGGCCCTG
CTGCAGGGAGCTCAAAATGGAGGACGCGGCGCTCGGGAGAGCGGGCGGGTGAGTCACCCACACAAAGGAA
AAGGGCCTTTCCGTCCTCAGCCGTCGCTTCATGTGACTCCACGGAGTACCGGGCGCCGTCCAGGCACCTC
GATTAGTTCTCGAGCTTTTGGAGTACGTCGTCTTTAGGTTGGGGGGAGGGGTTTTATGCGATGGAGTTTC
CCCACACTGAGTGGGTGGAGACTGAAGTTAGGCCAGCTTGGCACTTGATGTAATTCTCCTTGGAATTTGC
CCTTTTTGAGTTTGGATCTTGGTTCATTCTCAAGCCTCAGACAGTGGTTCAAAGTTTTTTTCTTCCATTT
CAGGTGTCGTGAGGAATTAGCTTGGTACTAATACGACTCACTATAGGGAGACCCAAGCTGGCTAGGTAAG
CTTGATATCGAATTCCTGCAGCCCGGGGGATCCCGCCACCATGAAAAAGCCTGAACTCACCGCGACGTCT
GTCGAGAAGTTTCTGATCGAAAAGTTCGACAGCGTCTCCGACCTGATGCAGCTCTCGGAGGGCGAAGAAT
CTCGTGCTTTCAGCTTCGATGTAGGAGGGCGTGGATATGTCCTGCGGGTAAATAGCTGCGCCGATGGTTT
CTACAAAGATCGTTATGTTTATCGGCACTTTGCATCGGCCGCGCTCCCGATTCCGGAAGTGCTTGACATT
GGGGAATTCAGCGAGAGCCTGACCTATTGCATCTCCCGCCGTGCACAGGGTGTCACGTTGCAAGACCTGC
CTGAAACCGAACTGCCCGCTGTTCTGCAGCCGGTCGCGGAGGCCATGGATGCGATCGCTGCGGCCGATCT
TAGCCAGACGAGCGGGTTCGGCCCATTCGGACCGCAAGGAATCGGTCAATACACTACATGGCGTGATTTC
ATATGCGCGATTGCTGATCCCCATGTGTATCACTGGCAAACTGTGATGGACGACACCGTCAGTGCGTCCG
TCGCGCAGGCTCTCGATGAGCTGATGCTTTGGGCCGAGGACTGCCCCGAAGTCCGGCACCTCGTGCACGC
GGATTTCGGCTCCAACAATGTCCTGACGGACAATGGCCGCATAACAGCGGTCATTGACTGGAGCGAGGCG
ATGTTCGGGGATTCCCAATACGAGGTCGCCAACATCTTCTTCTGGAGGCCGTGGTTGGCTTGTATGGAGC
AGCAGACGCGCTACTTCGAGCGGAGGCATCCGGAGCTTGCAGGATCGCCGCGGCTCCGGGCGTATATGCT
CCGCATTGGTCTTGACCAACTCTATCAGAGCTTGGTTGACGGCAATTTCGATGATGCAGCTTGGGCGCAG
GGTCGATGCGACGCAATCGTCCGATCCGGAGCCGGGACTGTCGGGCGTACACAAATCGCCCGCAGAAGCG
CGGCCGTCTGGACCGATGGCTGTGTAGAAGTACTCGCCGATAGTGGAAACCGACGCCCCAGCACTCGTCC
GAGGGCAAAGGAAGGATCCGGCGCAACAAACTTCTCTCTGCTGAAACAAGCCGGAGATGTCGAAGAGAAT
CCTGGACCGATGCGTATCCCCGTAGATGCCAGCACGAGCCGCCGCTTCACGCCGCCTTCCACCGCGCTGA
GCCCAGGCAAGATGAGCGAGGCGTTGCCGCTGGGCGCCCCGGACGCCGGCGCTGCCCTGGCCGGCAAGCT
GAGGAGCGGCGACCGCAGCATGGTGGAGGTGCTGGCCGACCACCCGGGCGAGCTGGTGCGCATCGACAGC
CCCAACTTCCTCTGCTCCGTGCTGCCTACGCACTGGCGCTGCAACAAGACCCTGCCCATCGCTTTCAAGG
TGGTGGCCCTAGGGGATGTTCCAGATGGCACTCTGGTCACTGTGATGGCTGGCAATGATGAAAACTACTC
GGCTGAGCTGAGAAATGCTACCGCAGCCATGAAGAACCAGGTTGCAAGATTTAATGACCTCAGGTTTGTC
GGTCGAAGTGGAAGAGGGAAAAGCTTCACTCTGACCATCACTGTCTTCACAAACCCACCGCAAGTCGCCA
CCTACCACAGAGCCATCAAAATCACAGTGGATGGGCCCCGAGAACCTCGAAGACATCGGCAGAAACTAGA
TGATCAGACCAAGCCCGGGAGCTTGTCCTTTTCCGAGCGGCTCAGTGAACTGGAGCAGCTGCGGCGCACA
GCCATGAGGGTCAGCCCACACCACCCAGCCCCCACGCCCAACCCTCGTGCCTCCCTGAACCACTCCACTG
CCTTTAACCCTCAGCCTCAGAGTCAGATGCAGGATACAAGGCAGATCCAACCATCCCCACCGTGGTCCTA
CGATCAGTCCTACCAATACCTGGGATCCATTGCCTCTCCTTCTGTGCACCCAGCAACGCCCATTTCACCT
GGACGTGCCAGCGGCATGACAACCCTCTCTGCAGAACTTTCCAGTCGACTCTCAACGGCACCCGACCTGA
CAGCGTTCAGCGACCCGCGCCAGTTCCCCGCGCTGCCCTCCATCTCCGACCCCCGCATGCACTATCCAGG
CGCCTTCACCTACTCCCCGACGCCGGTCACCTCGGGCATCGGCATCGGCATGTCGGCCATGGGCTCGGCC
ACGCGCTACCACACCTACCTGCCGCCGCCCTACCCCGGCTCGTCGCAAGCGCAGGGAGGCCCGTTCCAAG
CCAGCTCGCCCTCCTACCACCTGTACTACGGCGCCTCGGCCGGCTCCTACCAGTTCTCCATGGTGGGCGG
CGAGCGCTCGCCGCCGCGCATCCTGCCGCCCTGCACCAACGCCTCCACCGGCTCCGCGCTGCTCAACCCC
AGCCTCCCGAACCAGAGCGACGTGGTGGAGGCCGAGGGCAGCCACAGCAACTCCCCCACCAACATGGCGC
CCTCCGCGCGCCTGGAGGAGGCCGTGTGGAGGCCCTACTGACTAGCTAAGTTAGAACTATTTCCTGGCTG
TTACGCGCTTCGATTTTCGCTACTGACGGGCTTGTTAAACAGTGAACCGCCCGCCCCACGACCCGCAGCG
CCCGACCGAAAGGAGCGCACGACCCCATGCATCGAACAAAAGAAAAGGGGGGACTGGAAGGGCTAATTCA
CTCCCAACGAAGACAAGATATCATAACTTCGTATAGCATACATTATACGAAGTTATCGCCTAGCTGGTCC
GGACTGTACTGGGTCTCTCTGGTTAGACCAGATCTGAGCCTGGGAGCTCTCTGGCTAACTAGGGAACCCA
CTGCTTAAGCCTCAATAAAGCTTGCCTTGAGTGCTTCAAGTAGTGTGTGCCCGTCTGTTGTGTGACTCTG
GTAACTAGAGATCCCTCAGACCCTTTTAGTCAGTGTGGAAAATCTCTAGCAGGGCCCGTTTAAACCCGCT
GATCAGCCTCGACTGTGCCTTCTAGTTGCCAGCCATCTGTTGTTTGCCCCTCCCCCGTGCCTTCCTTGAC
CCTGGAAGGTGCCACTCCCACTGTCCTTTCCTAATAAAATGAGGAAATTGCATCGCATTGTCTGAGTAGG
TGTCATTCTATTCTGGGGGGTGGGGTGGGGCAGGACAGCAAGGGGGAGGATTGGGAAGACAATAGCAGGC
ATGCTGGGGATGCGGTGGGCTCTATGGCTTCTGAGGCGGAAAGAACCAGCTGGGGCTCTAGGGGGTATCC
CC
[124 nt withheld, positions 10433-10556]
C
[91 nt withheld, positions 10558-10648]
A
[49 nt withheld, positions 10650-10698]
CCTTTGACGTTGGAGTCCACGTTCTTT
[37 nt withheld, positions 10726-10762]
ACCCTATCTCGGTCTATTCTTTTGATTTATAAGGGATTTTGCCGATTTCGGCCTATTGGTTAAAAAATGA
GCTGATTTAACAAAAATTTAACGCGAATTAATT
Features (pLannotate 1.2.2; 33 found; start..end, strand, type, name):
     10..339     +  promoter       SV40 promoter: SV40 enhancer and early promoter
    387..434     +  promoter       EM7 promoter: synthetic bacterial promoter&nbsp
    453..827     +  CDS            BleoR: antibiotic-binding protein; Sh ble from Streptoalloteichus hindustanus; confers resistance to bleomycin, phleomycin, and Zeocin™
    837..962     +  CDS            ble (fragment): BLE_KLEPN - Experimental evidence at protein level: Swiss-Prot protein existence level 1. Binding protein with a strong affinity to the bleomycin family of antibiotics. Binds to CL990; an antimitotic-antibiotic compound. From Klebsiella pneumoniae.
    957..1078    +  polyA_signal   SV40 poly(A) signal: SV40 polyadenylation signal
   1149..1171    -  protein_bind   lac operator (fragment): The lac repressor binds to the lac operator to inhibit transcription in E. coli. This inhibition can be relieved by adding lactose or isopropyl-β-D-thiogalactopyranoside (IPTG). lac repressor encoded by lacI
   1175..1205    -  promoter       lac promoter: promoter for the E. coli lac operon
   1220..1241    -  protein_bind   CAP binding site: CAP binding activates transcription in the presence of cAMP. E. coli catabolite activator protein
   1254..1346    -  CDS            lacI (fragment): lac repressor; lacI; The lac repressor binds to the lac operator to inhibit transcription in E. coli. This inhibition can be relieved by adding lactose or isopropyl-β-D-thiogalactopyranoside (IPTG).
   1529..2117    -  rep_origin     ori: high-copy-number ColE1/pMB1/pBR322/pUC origin of replication
   2288..3148    -  CDS            AmpR: β-lactamase; bla; confers resistance to ampicillin, carbenicillin, and related antibiotics
   3149..3253    -  promoter       AmpR promoter: bla
   3312..3364    -  misc_feature   bom (fragment): basis of mobility region from pBR322
   3519..3898    +  enhancer       CMV enhancer: human cytomegalovirus immediate early enhancer
   3899..4098    +  promoter       CMV promoter: human cytomegalovirus (CMV) immediate early promoter
   4116..4296    +  LTR            5' LTR (truncated): truncated 5' long terminal repeat (LTR) from HIV-1
   4343..4468    +  misc_feature   HIV-1 Ψ: packaging signal of human immunodeficiency virus type 1
   4452..4815    +  CDS            HIV-1 gag (fragment): gag protein from human immunodeficiency virus 1; gag
   4961..5194    +  misc_feature   RRE: The Rev response element (RRE) of HIV-1 allows for Rev-dependent mRNA export from the nucleus to the cytoplasm.
   5571..5671    +  CDS            Rev (fragment): human immunodeficiency virus 1 (HIV-1) Rev protein; rev; enhances nuclear export of unspliced and incompletely spliced viral mRNAs
   5721..5838    +  misc_feature   cPPT/CTS: central polypurine tract and central termination sequence of HIV-1
   5901..5967    +  CDS            small t antigen (fragment): SV40 (simian virus 40) small t antigen
   5974..7152    +  promoter       EF-1α promoter: strong constitutive promoter for human elongation factor EF-1α
   7169..7187    +  promoter       T7 promoter: promoter for bacteriophage T7 RNA polymerase
   7207..7243    -  misc_feature   MCS (fragment): pBluescript multiple cloning site
   7251..8273    +  CDS            hph: KHYB_ECOLX - Experimental evidence at protein level: Swiss-Prot protein existence level 1. The aminoglycoside phosphotransferases achieve inactivation of their antibiotic substrates by phosphorylation. Only phosphorylates hygromycin and closely related compounds such as demethyl analogs and destomycin. From Escherichia coli.
   8340..9698    +  CDS            RUNX1: RUNX1_HUMAN - Also known as AML1, CBFA2. Experimental evidence at protein level: Swiss-Prot protein existence level 1. Isoform AML-1L interferes with the transactivation activity of RUNX1. From Homo sapiens (Human).
   9855..9889    +  LTR            3' LTR (ΔU3) (fragment): self-inactivating 3' long terminal repeat (LTR) from HIV-1
   9893..9926    +  protein_bind   loxP: Cre-mediated recombination occurs in the 8-bp core sequence (GCATACAT). Cre recombinase
   9951..10131   +  LTR            5' LTR (truncated): truncated 5' long terminal repeat (LTR) from HIV-1
  10163..10387   +  polyA_signal   bGH poly(A) signal: bovine growth hormone polyadenylation signal
  10391..10412   +  promoter       SV40 promoter (fragment): SV40 enhancer and early promoter
  10433..10861   +  rep_origin     f1 ori (sequence partly withheld): f1 bacteriophage origin of replication; arrow indicates direction of (+) strand synthesis
