[The description below was written by a language model from this plasmid's Addgene catalogue record and pLannotate feature annotations shown in this document.]
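Description:
EF1A_Hygro_P2A_RUNX1_T65I_Barcode is a lentiviral transfer plasmid for stable overexpression of a point-mutant human RUNX1 (AML1) transcription factor in mammalian cells. It derives from the EF1a_mCherry_P2A_Hygro_Barcode backbone, with the insert added by Gibson cloning, and the sequenced record is about 10.9 kb. In bacteria it is maintained at high copy through a ColE1/pUC-type origin with ampicillin selection. An f1 origin is also present, as is an SV40/EM7-driven bleomycin (Zeocin) resistance cassette that lies outside the viral region.

The lentiviral portion has a third-generation layout. A CMV enhancer/promoter is fused to a truncated HIV-1 5' LTR and drives production of the genomic RNA. This is followed by the Ψ packaging signal with a partial gag sequence, the RRE for Rev-dependent nuclear export, and the cPPT/CTS. At the far end is a self-inactivating ΔU3 3' LTR, annotated as containing a loxP site, followed by a bGH polyadenylation signal.

Between these elements, the human EF-1α promoter drives a single transcript encoding hygromycin phosphotransferase and then the 1,359 bp RUNX1 coding sequence carrying the T65I substitution. According to the construct name, the two are joined by a P2A self-cleaving peptide. The P2A is not annotated, but a short gap between the two reading frames is consistent with it. This arrangement couples hygromycin resistance to expression of the mutant protein in transduced cells.

The name also indicates a barcode, presumably in the unannotated stretch between RUNX1 and the 3' LTR, though the record does not give its position. A barcode of this kind would allow the variant to be identified in pooled experiments. That fits the associated study, which phenotyped RUNX1 coding variants.
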