Addgene plasmid #170928: EF1A_Hygro_P2A_RUNX1_T65I_Barcode
Purpose: Overexpression of RUNX1 T65I mutant protein.
Depositing lab: Prashant Mali. Depositing organization: University of California, San Diego (UCSD). Publication: Interface-guided phenotyping of coding variants in the transcription factor RUNX1. Ozturk K, Panwala R, Sheen J, Ford K, Jayne N, Portell A, Zhang DE, Hutter S, Haferlach T, Ideker T, Mali P, Carter H. Cell Rep. 2024 Jul 4;43(7):114436. doi: 10.1016/j.celrep.2024.114436. PubMed 38968069.
Backbone
  Vector backbone: EF1a_mCherry_P2A_Hygro_Barcode
  Backbone manufacturer: Prashant Mali (Addgene #120426)
  Backbone size w/o insert (bp): 9508
  Vector type: Mammalian Expression, Lentiviral
  Selectable markers: Hygromycin
Growth in bacteria
  Bacterial resistance: Ampicillin, 100 μg/mL
  Growth temperature: 37°C
  Growth strain: NEB Stable
  Copy number: High Copy
Gene/Insert
  Gene/Insert name: RUNX1 (alt name: AML1)
  Species: H. sapiens (human)
  Insert size (bp): 1359
  Mutation: T65I
  Entrez Gene: RUNX1 (a.k.a. AML1, AML1-EVI-1, AMLCR1, CBF2alpha, CBFA2, EVI-1, PEBP2aB, PEBP2alpha)
  Promoter: Ef1A
  Cloning method: Gibson Cloning
  Sequencing primers: 5′ CTGTGTAGAAGTACTCGCCGATAGTG; 3′ TCTTGTCTTCGTTGGGAGTG
Terms and licenses: Academic/Nonprofit Terms; Industry Terms: Not Available to Industry
Depositor comments: Please visit https://doi.org/10.1101/2023.08.03.551876 for bioRxiv preprint.
How to cite: EF1A_Hygro_P2A_RUNX1_T65I_Barcode was a gift from Prashant Mali (Addgene plasmid # 170928 ; http://n2t.net/addgene:170928 ; RRID:Addgene_170928)
